>Addgene plasmid #106206 | pAAV.CAG-FLEX.SF-iGluSnFR.S72A.mRuby3 | depositor full sequence | sequence record 201033 | Full Sequence
AGCGCCCAATACGCAAACCGCCTCTCCCCGCGCGTTGGCCGATTCATTAATGCAGCTGCGCGCTCGCTCG
CTCACTGAGGCCGCCCGGGCAAAGCCCGGGCGTCGGGCGACCTTTGGTCGCCCGGCCTCAGTGAGCGAGC
GAGCGCGCAGAGAGGGAGTGGCCAACTCCATCACTAGGGGTTCCTTGTAGTTAATGATTAACCCGCCATG
CTACTTATCTACGTAGCCATGCTCTAGGAAGATCCTTATCGATTTTACCACATTTGTAGAGGTTTTACTT
GCTTTAAAAAACCTCCCACATCTCCCCCTGAACCTGAAACATAAAATGAATGCAATTGTTGTTGTTAACT
TGTTTATTGCAGCTTATAATGGTTACAAATAAAGCAATAGCATCACAAATTTCACAAATAAAGCATTTTT
TTCACTGCATTCTAGTTGTGGTTTGTCCAAACTCATCAATGTATCTTATCATGTCTGCTCGAAGCGGCCG
CCCGGGTCGACGGTATCGATGCGGGGAGGCGGCCCAAAGGGAGATCCGACTCGTCTGAGGGCGAAGGCGA
AGACGCGGAAGAGGCCGCAGAGCCGGCAGCAGGCCGCGGGAAGGAAGGTCCGCTGGATTGAGGGCCGAAG
GGACGTAGCAGAAGGACGTCCCGCGCAGAATCCAGGTGGCAACACAGGCGAGCAGCCAAGGAAAGGACGA
TGATTTCCCCGACAACACCACGGAATTGTCAGTGCCCAACAGCCGAGCCCCTGTCCAGCAGCGGGCAAGG
CAGGCGGCGATGAGTTCCGCCGTGGCAATAGGGAGGGGGAAAGCGAAAGTCCCGGAAAGGAGCTGACAGG
TGGTGGCAATGCCCCAACCAGTGGGGGTTGCGTCAGCAAACACAGTGCACACCACGCCACGTTGCCTGAC
AACGGGCCACAACTCCTCATAAAGAGACAGCAACCAGGATTTATACAAGGAGGAGAAAATGAAAGCCATA
CGGGAAGCAATAGCATGATACAAAGGCATTAAAGCAGCGTATCCACATAGCGTAAAAGGAGCAACATAGT
TAAGAATACCAGTCAATCTTTCACAAATTTTGTAATCCAGAGGTTGATTATCGATAAGCTTCTCGAGTGG
ATCATTTGCAGAATTGGCCCTTTTCAGTGTTTCGAACCTCTTCGAGGGACATAACTTCGTATAATGTATG
CTATACGAAGTTATGGGTCGATGGTGAGATTTGGACTAGAGGGTCGATGGTGATGCTTGGATCAAAATAG
GAAGAATCCCAATGATAACTTCGTATAAAGTATCCTATACGAAGTTATACTAGTGGTACCACCGGTGATA
TCGCCACCATGGAGACAGACACACTCCTGCTATGGGTACTGCTGCTCTGGGTTCCAGGTTCCACTGGTGA
CAGATCTGCCGCAGGCAGCACGCTGGACAAAATCGCCAAAAACGGTGTGATTGTCGTCGGTCACCGTGAA
TCTTCAGTGCCTTTCTCTTATTACGACAATCAGCAAAAAGTGGTGGGTTACTCGCAGGATTACTCCAACG
CCATTGTTGAAGCAGTGAAAAAGAAACTCAACAAACCGGACTTGCAGGTAAAACTGATTCCGATTACCGC
ACAAAACCGTATTCCACTGCTGCAAAACGGCACTTTCGATTTTGAATGTGGTTCTACCACCAACAACGTC
GAACGCCAAAAACAGGCGGCTTTCTCTGACACTATTTTCGTGGTCGGTACGCGCCTGTTGACCAAAAAGG
GTGGCGATATCAAAGATTTTGCCAACCTGAAAGACAAAGCCGTAGTCGTCACTTCCGGCACTACCTCTGA
AGTTTTGCTCAACAAACTGAATGAAGAGCAAAAAATGAATATGCGCATCATCAGCGCCAAAGATCACGGT
GACTCTTTCCGCACCCTGGAAAGCGGTCGTGCCGTTGCCTTTATGATGGATGACGTGCTGCTGGCCGGTG
AACGTGCGAAAGCGAAGAAACCAGACAACTGGGAAATCGTCGGCAAGCCGCAGTCTCAGGAGGCCTACGG
TTGTATGTTGCGTAAAGATGATCCGCAGTTCAAAAAGCTGATGGATGACACCATCGCTCAGGTGCAGACC
TCCGGTGAAGCGGAAAAATGGTTTGATAAGTGGTTCAAAAATCCAATTCTGGTGAGCCACAACGTCTATA
TCACCGCCGACAAGCAGAAGAACGGCATCAAGGCGAACTTCAAGATCCGCCACAACGTGGAGGACGGCAG
CGTGCAGCTCGCCGACCACTACCAGCAGAACACCCCCATCGGCGACGGCCCCGTGCTGCTGCCCGACAAC
CACTACCTGAGCACCCAGTCCGTGCTGAGCAAAGACCCCAACGAGAAGCGCGATCACATGGTCCTGCTGG
AGTTCGTGACCGCCGCCGGGATCACTCTCGGCATGGACGAGCTGTACAAGGGCGGTACCGGAGGGAGCAT
GAGCAAGGGCGAGGAGCTGTTCACCGGGGTGGTGCCCATCCTGGTCGAGCTGGACGGCGACGTAAACGGC
CACAAGTTCAGCGTGCGCGGCGAGGGCGAGGGCGATGCCACCAACGGCAAGCTGACCCTGAAGTTCATCT
GCACCACCGGCAAGCTGCCCGTGCCCTGGCCCACCCTCGTGACCACCCTGACCTACGGCGTGCAGTGCTT
CAGCCGCTACCCCGACCACATGAAGCAGCACGACTTCTTCAAGTCCGCCATGCCCGAAGGCTACGTCCAG
GAGCGCACCATCAGCTTCAAGGACGACGGCACCTACAAGACCCGCGCCGAGGTGAAGTTCGAGGGCGACA
CCCTGGTGAACCGCATCGAGCTGAAGGGCATCGACTTCAAGGAGGACGGCAACATCCTGGGGCACAAGCT
GGAGTACAACTTTAACAACCCCCTGAACATGAATTTCGAACTGTCAGACGAAATGAAAGCACTGTTCAAA
GAACCGAATGACAAGGCACTGAAACTGCAGGTCGACGAACAAAAACTCATCTCAGAAGAGGATCTGAATG
CTGTGGGCCAGGACACGCAGGAGGTCATCGTGGTGCCACACTCCTTGCCCTTTAAGGTGGTGGTGATCTC
AGCCATCCTGGCCCTGGTGGTGCTCACCATCATCTCCCTTATCATCCTCATCATGCTTTGGCAGAAGAAG
CCACGTTCTAGAGGCTCCGGAAATGCTGTGGGCCAGGACACGCAGGAGCGTATGGTGTCTAAGGGCGAAG
AGCTGATCAAGGAAAATATGCGTATGAAGGTGGTCATGGAAGGTTCGGTCAACGGCCACCAATTCAAATG
CACAGGTGAAGGAGAAGGCAGGCCGTACGAGGGAGTGCAAACCATGAGGATCAAAGTCATCGAGGGAGGA
CCCCTGCCATTTGCCTTTGACATTCTTGCCACGTCGTTCATGTATGGCAGCCGTACTTTTATCAAGTACC
CGGCAGACATTCCTGATTTCTTTAAACAGTCCTTTCCTGAGGGTTTTACTTGGGAAAGAGTTACGAGATA
CGAAGATGGTGGAGTCGTCACCGTCACGCAGGACACCAGCCTTGAGGATGGCGAACTCGTTTACAACGTC
AAAGTCAGAGGGGTAAACTTTCCCTCCAATGGTCCCGTGATGCAGAAGAAGACCAAGGGTTGGGAGCCTA
ATACAGAGATGATGTATCCAGCAGATGGTGGTCTGAGGGGATACACTGATATTGCACTGAAAGTTGATGG
TGGTGGCCATCTGCATTGCAATTTCGTAACAACTTACAGGTCAAAAAAGACCGTCGGGAACATCAAGATG
CCCGGTGTCCATGCCGTTGATCACCGCCTGGAAAGGATAGAGGAAAGTGACAATGAAACGTACGTAGTAC
AACGCGAAGTCGCAGTTGCCAAGTACTCCAATCTTGGTGGTTAGGATATCGGATCCGCTAGCACTAGTAT
AACTTCGTATAGCATACATTATACGAAGTTATGGGTCGATGGTGATGCTTGGCAATTCGGGTCGATGGTG
AAGCATTGGTCTTCCTATTTTGATATAACTTCGTATAGGATACTTTATACGAAGTTATGGGGATCCAATT
CTTTGCCAAAATGATGAGACAGCACAATAACCAGCACGTTGCCCAGGAGCTGTAGGAAAAAGAAGAAGGC
ATGAACATGGTTAGCAGAGGCTCTAGAGCCGCCGGTCACACGCCAGAAGCCGAACCCCGCCCTGCCCCGT
CCCCCCCGAAGGCAGCCGTCCCCCCGCGGACAGCCCCGAGCCGCTCCCCCCGCACAAAGGGCCCTCCCGG
AGCCCCTCAAGGCTTTCACGCAGCCACAGAAAAGAAACAAGCCGTCATTAAACCAAGCGCTAATTACAGC
CCGGAGGAGAAGGGCCGTCCCGCCCGCTCACCTGTGGGAGTAACGCGGTCAGTCAGAGCCGGGGCGGGCG
GCGCGAGGCGGCGGCGGAGCGGGGCACGGGGCGAAGGCAGCGTCGCAGCGACTCCCGCCCGCCGCGCGCT
TCGCTTTTTATAGGGCCGCCGCCGCCGCCGCCTCGCCATAAAAGGAAACTTTCGGAGCGCGCCGCTCTGA
TTGGCTGCCGCCGCACCTCTCCGCCTCGCCCCGCCCCGCCCCTCGCCCCGCCCCGCCCCGCCTGGCGCGC
GCCCCCCCCCCCCCCCCGCCCCCATCGCTGCACAAAATAATTAAAAAATAAATAAATACAAAATTGGGGG
TGGGGAGGGGGGGGAGATGGGGAGAGTGAAGCAGAACGTGGGGCTCACCTCGACCATGGTAATAGCGATG
ACTAATACGTAGATGTACTGCCAAGTAGGAAAGTCCCATAAGGTCATGTACTGGGCATAATGCCAGGCGG
GCCATTTACCGTCATTGACGTCAATAGGGGGCGTACTTGGCATATGATACACTTGATGTACTGCCAAGTG
GGCAGTTTACCGTAAATACTCCACCCATTGACGTCAATGGAAAGTCCCTATTGGCGTTACTATGGGAACA
TACGTCATTATTGACGTCAATGGTACGATCTTCCTAGAGCATGGCTACGTAGATAAGTAGCATGGCGGGT
TAATCATTAACTACAAGGAACCCCTAGTGATGGAGTTGGCCACTCCCTCTCTGCGCGCTCGCTCGCTCAC
TGAGGCCGGGCGACCAAAGGTCGCCCGACGCCCGGGCTTTGCCCGGGCGGCCTCAGTGAGCGAGCGAGCG
CGCAGCTGGCGTAATAGCGAAGAGGCCCGCACCGATCGCCCTTCCCAACAGTTGCGCAGCCTGAATGGCG
AATGGG
[124 nt withheld, positions 5257-5380]
C
[91 nt withheld, positions 5382-5472]
A
[49 nt withheld, positions 5474-5522]
CCTTTGACGTTGGAGTCCACGTTCTTT
[37 nt withheld, positions 5550-5586]
ACCCTATCTCGGTCTATTCTTTTGATTTATAAGGGATTTTGCCGATTTCGGCCTATTGGTTAAAAAATGA
GCTGATTTAACAAAAATTTAACGCGAATTTTAACAAAATATTAACGCTTACAATTTAGGTGGCACTTTTC
GGGGAAATGTGCGCGGAACCCCTATTTGTTTATTTTTCTAAATACATTCAAATATGTATCCGCTCATGAG
ACAATAACCCTGATAAATGCTTCAATAATATTGAAAAAGGAAGAGTATGAGTATTCAACATTTCCGTGTC
GCCCTTATTCCCTTTTTTGCGGCATTTTGCCTTCCTGTTTTTGCTCACCCAGAAACGCTGGTGAAAGTAA
AAGATGCTGAAGATCAGTTGGGTGCACGAGTGGGTTACATCGAACTGGATCTCAACAGCGGTAAGATCCT
TGAGAGTTTTCGCCCCGAAGAACGTTTTCCAATGATGAGCACTTTTAAAGTTCTGCTATGTGGCGCGGTA
TTATCCCGTATTGACGCCGGGCAAGAGCAACTCGGTCGCCGCATACACTATTCTCAGAATGACTTGGTTG
AGTACTCACCAGTCACAGAAAAGCATCTTACGGATGGCATGACAGTAAGAGAATTATGCAGTGCTGCCAT
AACCATGAGTGATAACACTGCGGCCAACTTACTTCTGACAACGATCGGAGGACCGAAGGAGCTAACCGCT
TTTTTGCACAACATGGGGGATCATGTAACTCGCCTTGATCGTTGGGAACCGGAGCTGAATGAAGCCATAC
CAAACGACGAGCGTGACACCACGATGCCTGTAGCAATGGCAACAACGTTGCGCAAACTATTAACTGGCGA
ACTACTTACTCTAGCTTCCCGGCAACAATTAATAGACTGGATGGAGGCGGATAAAGTTGCAGGACCACTT
CTGCGCTCGGCCCTTCCGGCTGGCTGGTTTATTGCTGATAAATCTGGAGCCGGTGAGCGTGGGTCTCGCG
GTATCATTGCAGCACTGGGGCCAGATGGTAAGCCCTCCCGTATCGTAGTTATCTACACGACGGGGAGTCA
GGCAACTATGGATGAACGAAATAGACAGATCGCTGAGATAGGTGCCTCACTGATTAAGCATTGGTAACTG
TCAGACCAAGTTTACTCATATATACTTTAGATTGATTTAAAACTTCATTTTTAATTTAAAAGGATCTAGG
TGAAGATCCTTTTTGATAATCTCATGACCAAAATCCCTTAACGTGAGTTTTCGTTCCACTGAGCGTCAGA
CCCCGTAGAAAAGATCAAAGGATCTTCTTGAGATCCTTTTTTTCTGCGCGTAATCTGCTGCTTGCAAACA
AAAAAACCACCGCTACCAGCGGTGGTTTGTTTGCCGGATCAAGAGCTACCAACTCTTTTTCCGAAGGTAA
CTGGCTTCAGCAGAGCGCAGATACCAAATACTGTTCTTCTAGTGTAGCCGTAGTTAGGCCACCACTTCAA
GAACTCTGTAGCACCGCCTACATACCTCGCTCTGCTAATCCTGTTACCAGTGGCTGCTGCCAGTGGCGAT
AAGTCGTGTCTTACCGGGTTGGACTCAAGACGATAGTTACCGGATAAGGCGCAGCGGTCGGGCTGAACGG
GGGGTTCGTGCACACAGCCCAGCTTGGAGCGAACGACCTACACCGAACTGAGATACCTACAGCGTGAGCT
ATGAGAAAGCGCCACGCTTCCCGAAGGGAGAAAGGCGGACAGGTATCCGGTAAGCGGCAGGGTCGGAACA
GGAGAGCGCACGAGGGAGCTTCCAGGGGGAAACGCCTGGTATCTTTATAGTCCTGTCGGGTTTCGCCACC
TCTGACTTGAGCGTCGATTTTTGTGATGCTCGTCAGGGGGGCGGAGCCTATGGAAAAACGCCAGCAACGC
GGCCTTTTTACGGTTCCTGGCCTTTTGCTGGCCTTTTGCTCACATGTTCTTTCCTGCGTTATCCCCTGAT
TCTGTGGATAACCGTATTACCGCCTTTGAGTGAGCTGATACCGCTCGCCGCAGCCGAACGACCGAGCGCA
GCGAGTCAGTGAGCGAGGAAGCGGAAG
Features (pLannotate 1.2.2; 27 found; start..end, strand, type, name):
      2..58      +  CDS            lacI (fragment): lac repressor; lacI; The lac repressor binds to the lac operator to inhibit transcription in E. coli. This inhibition can be relieved by adding lactose or isopropyl-β-D-thiogalactopyranoside (IPTG).
     52..185     -  repeat_region  AAV2 ITR: inverted terminal repeat of adeno-associated virus serotype 2 inverted
    256..324     +  CDS            large T antigen (fragment): large T antigen from SV40 (simian virus 40)
    347..468     +  polyA_signal   SV40 poly(A) signal: SV40 polyadenylation signal
    511..1099    -  misc_feature   WPRE: woodchuck hepatitis virus posttranscriptional regulatory element
   1171..1204    -  protein_bind   loxP: Cre-mediated recombination occurs in the 8-bp core sequence (GCATACAT). Cre recombinase
   1275..1308    -  protein_bind   lox2272: Cre-mediated recombination occurs in the 8-bp core sequence (GGATACTT). lox2272 sites are compatible with each other, but incompatible with loxP or loxN sites (Lee and Saito, 1988). Cre recombinase
   1339..1401    +  sig_peptide    Igκ leader: leader sequence from mouse immunoglobulin κ light chain
   1408..2148    +  CDS            gltI (fragment): GLTI_ECOLI - Also known as ybeJ, yzzK. Experimental evidence at protein level: Swiss-Prot protein existence level 1. Part of the ABC transporter complex GltIJKL involved in glutamate and aspartate uptake. Binds to both glutamate and aspartate. From Escherichia coli (strain K12).
   2161..2880    +  CDS            cEGFP: cEGFP is a basic (constitutively fluorescent) green fluorescent protein published in 2008, derived from Aequorea victoria.
   2893..2961    +  CDS            gltI (fragment): GLTI_ECOLI - Also known as ybeJ, yzzK. Experimental evidence at protein level: Swiss-Prot protein existence level 1. Part of the ABC transporter complex GltIJKL involved in glutamate and aspartate uptake. Binds to both glutamate and aspartate. From Escherichia coli (strain K12).
   3010..3156    +  CDS            PDGFRβ TM domain: transmembrane domain from platelet derived growth factor receptor beta
   3175..3198    +  CDS            PDGFRβ TM domain (fragment): transmembrane domain from platelet derived growth factor receptor beta
   3202..3891    +  CDS            mRuby3: mRuby3 is a basic (constitutively fluorescent) red fluorescent protein published in 2016, derived from Entacmaea quadricolor. It has low acid sensitivity.
   3919..3952    +  protein_bind   loxP: Cre-mediated recombination occurs in the 8-bp core sequence (GCATACAT). Cre recombinase
   4015..4048    +  protein_bind   lox2272: Cre-mediated recombination occurs in the 8-bp core sequence (GGATACTT). lox2272 sites are compatible with each other, but incompatible with loxP or loxN sites (Lee and Saito, 1988). Cre recombinase
   4047..4112    -  CDS            HBB (fragment): HBB_LEPEU - Experimental evidence at protein level: Swiss-Prot protein existence level 1. Involved in oxygen transport from the lung to the various peripheral tissues. From Lepus europaeus (European hare).
   4110..4240    -  intron         chimeric intron (fragment): chimera between introns from chicken β-actin and rabbit β-globin
   4329..4465    -  intron         hybrid intron (fragment): hybrid between chicken β-actin (CBA) and minute virus of mice (MMV) introns (Gray et al., 2011)
   4466..4743    -  promoter       chicken β-actin promoter: No description available
   4745..4993    -  enhancer       CMV enhancer (fragment): human cytomegalovirus immediate early enhancer
   5056..5188    +  repeat_region  AAV2 ITR (fragment): inverted terminal repeat of adeno-associated virus serotype 2 inverted
   5183..5252    +  CDS            lacZα (fragment): LacZα fragment of β-galactosidase; lacZ fragment
   5257..5685    +  rep_origin     f1 ori (sequence partly withheld): f1 bacteriophage origin of replication; arrow indicates direction of (+) strand synthesis
   5738..5842    +  promoter       AmpR promoter: bla
   5843..6703    +  CDS            AmpR: β-lactamase; bla; confers resistance to ampicillin, carbenicillin, and related antibiotics
   6874..7462    +  rep_origin     ori: high-copy-number ColE1/pMB1/pBR322/pUC origin of replication
