[The description below was written by a language model from this plasmid's Addgene catalogue record and pLannotate feature annotations shown in this document.]
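Description:
pAAV.CAG-FLEX.SF-iGluSnFR.S72A.mRuby3 is a 7.6 kb AAV transfer plasmid for Cre-dependent expression of a weak-affinity, genetically encoded glutamate sensor in mammalian cells. It is maintained in E. coli at high copy through a ColE1/pUC-type origin with ampicillin selection (AmpR), and it also carries an f1 origin. Two AAV2 inverted terminal repeats flank the expression cassette, allowing it to be packaged into recombinant AAV particles.

Between the ITRs, the CAG promoter (CMV enhancer, chicken β-actin promoter and a chimeric intron) lies on the minus strand of the deposited sequence, followed downstream by WPRE, which enhances transcript expression, and an SV40 polyadenylation signal. The sensor coding sequence is annotated on the plus strand, so it is inverted relative to the promoter. It is bracketed on each side by a loxP/lox2272 pair in the FLEX arrangement. Cre recombination flips the cassette into the sense orientation and then locks it there, restricting expression to Cre-positive cells.

The synthetic open reading frame begins with an Igκ leader for secretion. Next comes the E. coli glutamate/aspartate-binding protein GltI, split by an inserted GFP-derived fluorescent domain; pLannotate labels this domain cEGFP, while the "SF" in the name refers to the sensor's superfolder GFP scaffold. A PDGFRβ transmembrane domain then anchors the sensor on the cell surface, and mRuby3 is fused at the C-terminus. The record lists the S72A substitution in GltI, which corresponds to the weak-affinity variant. The record does not state the role of mRuby3, though a constitutively red fusion partner could plausibly mark expression or act as a reference signal. The depositor notes that newer iGluSnFR3 sensors supersede this version.
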