Addgene plasmid #106206: pAAV.CAG-FLEX.SF-iGluSnFR.S72A.mRuby3
Purpose: Weak affinity glutamate sensor ** A newer version of this sensor is available. Please see iGluSnFR3 plasmids at https://www.addgene.org/browse/article/28220233/ **
Depositing lab: Loren Looger. Depositing organization: HHMI, Janelia Research Campus. Publication: Stability, affinity, and chromatic variants of the glutamate sensor iGluSnFR. Marvin JS, Scholl B, Wilson DE, Podgorski K, Kazemipour A, Muller JA, Schoch S, Quiroz FJU, Rebola N, Bao H, Little JP, Tkachuk AN, Cai E, Hantman AW, Wang SS, DePiero VJ, Borghuis BG, Chapman ER, Dietrich D, DiGregorio DA, Fitzpatrick D, Looger LL. Nat Methods. 2018 Nov;15(11):936-939. doi: 10.1038/s41592-018-0171-3. Epub 2018 Oct 30. PubMed 30377363.
Backbone
  Vector backbone: pAAV.CAG-FLEX
  Backbone size w/o insert (bp): 5087
  Vector type: AAV
Growth in bacteria
  Bacterial resistance: Ampicillin, 100 μg/mL
  Growth temperature: 37°C
  Growth strain: NEB Stable
  Copy number: High Copy
Gene/Insert
  Gene/Insert name: SF-iGluSnFR.S72A
  Species: Synthetic
  Insert size (bp): 2556
  Mutation: GltI: S72A + mRuby3 fusion
  Promoter: CAG
  Cloning method: Restriction Enzyme; 5′ cloning site unknown (unknown if destroyed); 3′ cloning site unknown (unknown if destroyed)
Terms and licenses: Academic/Nonprofit Terms; Industry Terms: Not Available to Industry
Depositor comments: ** A newer version of this sensor is available. Please see iGluSnFR3 plasmids at https://www.addgene.org/browse/article/28220233/ **
How to cite: pAAV.CAG-FLEX.SF-iGluSnFR.S72A.mRuby3 was a gift from Loren Looger (Addgene plasmid # 106206 ; http://n2t.net/addgene:106206 ; RRID:Addgene_106206)
