>Addgene plasmid #106206 | pAAV.CAG-FLEX.SF-iGluSnFR.S72A.mRuby3 | addgene partial sequence | sequence record 204258 | Addgene Partial NGS Result
CCCCGCCCCGCCCCGCCTGGCGCGCGCCCCCCCCCCCCCCCCGCCCCCATCGCTGCACAAAATAATTAAA
AAATAAATAAATACAAAATTGGGGGTGGGGAGGGGGGGGAGATGGGGAGAGTGAAGCAGAACGTGGGGCT
CACCTCGACCATGGTAATAGCGATGACTAATACGTAGATGTACTGCCAAGTAGGAAAGTCCCATAAGGTC
ATGTACTGGGCATAATGCCAGGCGGGCCATTTACCGTCATTGACGTCAATAGGGGGCGTACTTGGCATAT
GATACACTTGATGTACTGCCAAGTGGGCAGTTTACCGTAAATACTCCACCCATTGACGTCAATGGAAAGT
CCCTATTGGCGTTACTATGGGAACATACGTCATTATTGACGTCAATGGTACTCTTCCTAGAGCATGGCTA
CGTAGATAAGTAGCATGGCGGGTTAATCATTAACTACAAGGAACCCCTAGTGATGGAGTTGGCCACTCCC
TCTCTGCGCGCTCGCTCGCTCACTGAGGCCGGGCGACCAAAGGTCGCCCGACGCCCGGGCTTTGCCCGGG
CGGCCTCAGTGAGCGAGCGAGCGCGCAGCTGGCGTAATAGCGAAGAGGCCCGCACCGATCGCCCTTCCCA
ACAGTTGCGCAGCCTGAATGGCGAATGGG
[124 nt withheld, positions 660-783]
C
[91 nt withheld, positions 785-875]
A
[49 nt withheld, positions 877-925]
CCTTTGACGTTGGAGTCCACGTTCTTT
[37 nt withheld, positions 953-989]
ACCCTATCTCGGTCTATTCTTTTGATTTATAAGGGATTTTGCCGATTTCGGCCTATTGGTTAAAAAATGA
GCTGATTTAACAAAAATTTAACGCGAATTTTAACAAAATATTAACGCTTACAATTTAGGTGGCACTTTTC
GGGGAAATGTGCGCGGAACCCCTATTTGTTTATTTTTCTAAATACATTCAAATATGTATCCGCTCATGAG
ACAATAACCCTGATAAATGCTTCAATAATATTGAAAAAGGAAGAGTATGAGTATTCAACATTTCCGTGTC
GCCCTTATTCCCTTTTTTGCGGCATTTTGCCTTCCTGTTTTTGCTCACCCAGAAACGCTGGTGAAAGTAA
AAGATGCTGAAGATCAGTTGGGTGCACGAGTGGGTTACATCGAACTGGATCTCAACAGCGGTAAGATCCT
TGAGAGTTTTCGCCCCGAAGAACGTTTTCCAATGATGAGCACTTTTAAAGTTCTGCTATGTGGCGCGGTA
TTATCCCGTATTGACGCCGGGCAAGAGCAACTCGGTCGCCGCATACACTATTCTCAGAATGACTTGGTTG
AGTACTCACCAGTCACAGAAAAGCATCTTACGGATGGCATGACAGTAAGAGAATTATGCAGTGCTGCCAT
AACCATGAGTGATAACACTGCGGCCAACTTACTTCTGACAACGATCGGAGGACCGAAGGAGCTAACCGCT
TTTTTGCACAACATGGGGGATCATGTAACTCGCCTTGATCGTTGGGAACCGGAGCTGAATGAAGCCATAC
CAAACGACGAGCGTGACACCACGATGCCTGTAGCAATGGCAACAACGTTGCGCAAACTATTAACTGGCGA
ACTACTTACTCTAGCTTCCCGGCAACAATTAATAGACTGGATGGAGGCGGATAAAGTTGCAGGACCACTT
CTGCGCTCGGCCCTTCCGGCTGGCTGGTTTATTGCTGATAAATCTGGAGCCGGTGAGCGTGGGTCTCGCG
GTATCATTGCAGCACTGGGGCCAGATGGTAAGCCCTCCCGTATCGTAGTTATCTACACGACGGGGAGTCA
GGCAACTATGGATGAACGAAATAGACAGATCGCTGAGATAGGTGCCTCACTGATTAAGCATTGGTAACTG
TCAGACCAAGTTTACTCATATATACTTTAGATTGATTTAAAACTTCATTTTTAATTTAAAAGGATCTAGG
TGAAGATCCTTTTTGATAATCTCATGACCAAAATCCCTTAACGTGAGTTTTCGTTCCACTGAGCGTCAGA
CCCCGTAGAAAAGATCAAAGGATCTTCTTGAGATCCTTTTTTTCTGCGCGTAATCTGCTGCTTGCAAACA
AAAAAACCACCGCTACCAGCGGTGGTTTGTTTGCCGGATCAAGAGCTACCAACTCTTTTTCCGAAGGTAA
CTGGCTTCAGCAGAGCGCAGATACCAAATACTGTTCTTCTAGTGTAGCCGTAGTTAGGCCACCACTTCAA
GAACTCTGTAGCACCGCCTACATACCTCGCTCTGCTAATCCTGTTACCAGTGGCTGCTGCCAGTGGCGAT
AAGTCGTGTCTTACCGGGTTGGACTCAAGACGATAGTTACCGGATAAGGCGCAGCGGTCGGGCTGAACGG
GGGGTTCGTGCACACAGCCCAGCTTGGAGCGAACGACCTACACCGAACTGAGATACCTACAGCGTGAGCT
ATGAGAAAGCGCCACGCTTCCCGAAGGGAGAAAGGCGGACAGGTATCCGGTAAGCGGCAGGGTCGGAACA
GGAGAGCGCACGAGGGAGCTTCCAGGGGGAAACGCCTGGTATCTTTATAGTCCTGTCGGGTTTCGCCACC
TCTGACTTGAGCGTCGATTTTTGTGATGCTCGTCAGGGGGGCGGAGCCTATGGAAAAACGCCAGCAACGC
GGCCTTTTTACGGTTCCTGGCCTTTTGCTGGCCTTTTGCTCACATGTTCTTTCCTGCGTTATCCCCTGAT
TCTGTGGATAACCGTATTACCGCCTTTGAGTGAGCTGATACCGCTCGCCGCAGCCGAACGACCGAGCGCA
GCGAGTCAGTGAGCGAGGAAGCGGAAGAGCGCCCAATACGCAAACCGCCTCTCCCCGCGCGTTGGCCGAT
TCATTAATGCAGCTGCGCGCTCGCTCGCTCACTGAGGCCGCCCGGGMWAMSCCCYGMSGCMGCCSRGGCA
AAGCCCGGGCGGCCTCAGTGAGCGAGCGAGCGCGCAGAGAGGGAGTGGCCAACTCCATCACTAGGGGTTC
CTTGTAGTTAATGATTAACCCGCCATGCTACTTATCTACGTAGCCATGCTCTAGGAAGATCCTTATCGAT
TTTACCACATTTGTAGAGGTTTTACTTGCTTTAAAAAACCTCCCACATCTCCCCCTGAACCTGAAACATA
AAATGAATGCAATTGTTGTTGTTAACTTGTTTATTGCAGCTTATAATGGTTACAAATAAAGCAATAGCAT
CACAAATTTCACAAATAAAGCATTTTTTTCACTGCATTCTAGTTGTGGTTTGTCCAAACTCATCAATGTA
TCTTATCATGTCTGCTCGAAGCGGCCGCCCGGGTCGACGGTATCGATGCGGGGAGGCGGCCCAAAGGGAG
ATCCGACTCGTCTGAGGGCGAAGGCGAAGACGCGGAAGAGGCCGCAGAGCCGGCAGCAGGCCGCGGGAAG
GAAGGTCCGCTGGATTGAGGGCCGAAGGGACGTAGCAGAAGGACGTCCCGCGCAGAATCCAGGTGGCAAC
ACAGGCGAGCAGCCAAGGAAAGGACGATGATTTCCCCGACAACACCACGGAATTGTCAGTGCCCAACAGC
CGAGCCCCTGTCCAGCAGCGGGCAAGGCAGGCGGCGATGAGTTCCGCCGTGGCAATAGGGAGGGGGAAAG
CGAAAGTCCCGGAAAGGAGCTGACAGGTGGTGGCAATGCCCCAACCAGTGGGGGTTGCGTCAGCAAACAC
AGTGCACACCACGCCACGTTGCCTGACAACGGGCCACAACTCCTCATAAAGAGACAGCAACCAGGATTTA
TACAAGGAGGAGAAAATGAAAGCCATACGGGAAGCAATAGCATGATACAAAGGCATTAAAGCAGCGTATC
CACATAGCGTAAAAGGAGCAACATAGTTAAGAATACCAGTCAATCTTTCACAAATTTTGTAATCCAGAGG
TTGATTATCGATAAGCTTCTCGAGTGGATCATTTGCAGAATTGGCCCTTTTCAGTGTTTCGAACCTCTTC
GAGGGACATAACTTCGTATAATGTATGCTATACGAAGTTATGGGTCGATGGTGAGATTTGGACTAGAGGG
TCGATGGTGATGCTTGGATCAAAATAGGAAGAATCCCAATGATAACTTCGTATAAAGTATCCTATACGAA
GTTATACTAGTGGTACCACCGGTGATATCGCCACCATGGAGACAGACACACTCCTGCTATGGGTACTGCT
GCTCTGGGTTCCAGGTTCCACTGGTGACAGATCTGCCGCAGGCAGCACGCTGGACAAAATCGCCAAAAAC
GGTGTGATTGTCGTCGGTCACCGTGAATCTTCAGTGCCTTTCTCTTATTACGACAATCAGCAAAAAGTGG
TGGGTTACTCGCAGGATTACTCCAACGCCATTGTTGAAGCAGTGAAAAAGAAACTCAACAAACCGGACTT
GCAGGTAAAACTGATTCCGATTACCGCACAAAACCGTATTCCACTGCTGCAAAACGGCACTTTCGATTTT
GAATGTGGTTCTACCACCAACAACGTCGAACGCCAAAAACAGGCGGCTTTCTCTGACACTATTTTCGTGG
TCGGTACGCGCCTGTTGACCAAAAAGGGTGGCGATATCAAAGATTTTGCCAACCTGAAAGACAAAGCCGT
AGTCGTCACTTCCGGCACTACCTCTGAAGTTTTGCTCAACAAACTGAATGAAGAGCAAAAAATGAATATG
CGCATCATCAGCGCCAAAGATCACGGTGACTCTTTCCGCACCCTGGAAAGCGGTCGTGCCGTTGCCTTTA
TGATGGATGACGTGCTGCTGGCCGGTGAACGTGCGAAAGCGAAGAAACCAGACAACTGGGAAATCGTCGG
CAAGCCGCAGTCTCAGGAGGCCTACGGTTGTATGTTGCGTAAAGATGATCCGCAGTTCAAAAAGCTGATG
GATGACACCATCGCTCAGGTGCAGACCTCCGGTGAAGCGGAAAAATGGTTTGATAAGTGGTTCAAAAATC
CAATTCTGGTGAGCCACAACGTCTATATCACCGCCGACAAGCAGAAGAACGGCATCAAGGCGAACTTCAA
GATCCGCCACAACGTGGAGGACGGCAGCGTGCAGCTCGCCGACCACTACCAGCAGAACACCCCCATCGGC
GACGGCCCCGTGCTGCTGCCCGACAACCACTACCTGAGCACCCAGTCCGTGCTGAGCAAAGACCCCAACG
AGAAGCGCGATCACATGGTCCTGCTGGAGTTCGTGACCGCCGCCGGGATCACTCTCGGCATGGACGAGCT
GTACAAGGGCGGTACCGGAGGGAGCATGAGCAAGGGCGAGGAGCTGTTCACCGGGGTGGTGCCCATCCTG
GTCGAGCTGGACGGCGACGTAAACGGCCACAAGTTCAGCGTGCGCGGCGAGGGCGAGGGCGATGCCACCA
ACGGCAAGCTGACCCTGAAGTTCATCTGCACCACCGGCAAGCTGCCCGTGCCCTGGCCCACCCTCGTGAC
CACCCTGACCTACGGCGTGCAGTGCTTCAGCCGCTACCCCGACCACATGAAGCAGCACGACTTCTTCAAG
TCCGCCATGCCCGAAGGCTACGTCCAGGAGCGCACCATCAGCTTCAAGGACGACGGCACCTACAAGACCC
GCGCCGAGGTGAAGTTCGAGGGCGACACCCTGGTGAACCGCATCGAGCTGAAGGGCATCGACTTCAAGGA
GGACGGCAACATCCTGGGGCACAAGCTGGAGTACAACTTTAACAACCCCCTGAACATGAATTTCGAACTG
TCAGACGAAATGAAAGCACTGTTCAAAGAACCGAATGACAAGGCACTGAAACTGCAGGTCGACGAACAAA
AACTCATCTCAGAAGAGGATCTGAATGCTGTGGGCCAGGACACGCAGGAGGTCATCGTGGTGCCACACTC
CTTGCCCTTTAAGGTGGTGGTGATCTCAGCCATCCTGGCCCTGGTGGTGCTCACCATCATCTCCCTTATC
ATCCTCATCATGCTTTGGCAGAAGAAGCCACGTTCTAGAGGCTCCGGAAATGCTGTGGGCCAGGACACGC
AGGAGCGTATGGTGTCTAAGGGCGAAGAGCTGATCAAGGAAAATATGCGTATGAAGGTGGTCATGGAAGG
TTCGGTCAACGGCCACCAATTCAAATGCACAGGTGAAGGAGAAGGCAGGCCGTACGAGGGAGTGCAAACC
ATGAGGATCAAAGTCATCGAGGGAGGACCCCTGCCATTTGCCTTTGACATTCTTGCCACGTCGTTCATGT
ATGGCAGCCGTACTTTTATCAAGTACCCGGCAGACATTCCTGATTTCTTTAAACAGTCCTTTCCTGAGGG
TTTTACTTGGGAAAGAGTTACGAGATACGAAGATGGTGGAGTCGTCACCGTCACGCAGGACACCAGCCTT
GAGGATGGCGAACTCGTTTACAACGTCAAAGTCAGAGGGGTAAACTTTCCCTCCAATGGTCCCGTGATGC
AGAAGAAGACCAAGGGTTGGGAGCCTAATACAGAGATGATGTATCCAGCAGATGGTGGTCTGAGGGGATA
CACTGATATTGCACTGAAAGTTGATGGTGGTGGCCATCTGCATTGCAATTTCGTAACAACTTACAGGTCA
AAAAAGACCGTCGGGAACATCAAGATGCCCGGTGTCCATGCCGTTGATCACCGCCTGGAAAGGATAGAGG
AAAGTGACAATGAAACGTACGTAGTACAACGCGAAGTCGCAGTTGCCAAGTACTCCAATCTTGGTGGTTA
GGATATCGGATCCGCTAGCACTAGTATAACTTCGTATAGCATACATTATACGAAGTTATGGGTCGATGGT
GATGCTTGGCAATTCGGGTCGATGGTGAAGCATTGGTCTTCCTATTTTGATATAACTTCGTATAGGATAC
TTTATACGAAGTTATGGGGATCCAATTCTTTGCCAAAATGATGAGACAGCACAATAACCAGCACGTTGCC
CAGGAGCTGTAGGAAAAAGAAGAAGGCATGAACATGGTTAGCAGAGGCTCTAGAGCCGCCGGTCACACGC
CAGAAGCCGAACCCCGCCCTGCCCCGTCCCCCCCGAAGGCAGCCGTCCCCCCGCGGACAGCCCCGAGCCG
CTCCCCCCGCACAAAGGGCCCTCCCGGAGCCCCTCAAGGCTTTCACGCAGCCACAGAAAAGAAACAAGCC
GTCATTAAACCAAGCGCTAATTACAGCCCGGAGGAGAAGGGCCGTCCCGCCCGCTCACCTGTGGGAGTAA
CGCGGTCAGTCAGAGCCGGGGCGGGCGGCGCGAGGCGGCGGCGGAGCGGGGCAC
